>Addgene plasmid #183472 | pGAE-UFO.750 | addgene full sequence | sequence record 360574 | Addgene NGS Result
AAATGCTAGCTAAGTTAAGGCAGGGGTATAGGCCAGTGTTCTCTTCCCCACCCTCTTATTTCCAGTAGAC
TCATACCCAACAGGACCCGGCACTGCCAACCAGAGAAGGCAAAGAAGGAGACGGTGGAGAAGGCGGTGGA
TCCTATTATCGATAAGCTTGGGAGTTCCGCGTTACATAACTTACGGTAAATGGCCCGCCTGGCTGACCGC
CCAACGACCCCCGCCCATTGACGTCAATAATGACGTATGTTCCCATAGTAACGCCAATAGGGACTTTCCA
TTGACGTCAATGGGTGGAGTATTTACGGTAAACTGCCCACTTGGCAGTACATCAAGTGTATCATATGCCA
AGTACGCCCCCTATTGACGTCAATGACGGTAAATGGCCCGCCTGGCATTATGCCCAGTACATGACCTTAT
GGGACTTTCCTACTTGGCAGTACATCTACGTATTAGTCATCGCTATTACCATGGTGATGCGGTTTTGGCA
GTACATCAATGGGCGTGGATAGCGGTTTGACTCACGGGGATTTCCAAGTCTCCACCCCATTGACGTCAAT
GGGAGTTTGTTTTGGCACCAAAATCAACGGGACTTTCCAAAATGTCGTAACAACTCCGCCCCATTGACGC
AAATGGGCGGTAGGCGTGTACGGTGGGAGGTCTATATAAGCAGAGCTCGTTTAGTGAACCGTCAGATCGC
CTGGAGACGCCATCCACGCTGTTTTGACCTCCATAGAAGACACCGGGACCGATCCAGCCTCCGCGGCCGG
GAACGGTGCATTGGAACGCGGATTCCCCGTGCCAAGAGTGAGATCCGCCACCATGGACAGAGCCAAACTC
CTCCTTCTCCTTTTGCTCCTGCTGCTGCCTCAGGCCCAGGCCGTGGAAAACCTGTGGGTCACCGTGTACT
ACGGCGTGCCCGTGTGGAAGGACGCCGAGACAACCCTGTTCTGTGCCAGCGACGCCAAGGCCTACGACAC
CGAAGTGCGGAATGTGTGGGCCACCCACGCCTGCGTGCCCACCGATCCTAACCCCCAGGAAATCGTGCTG
GAAAACGTGACCGAGAACTTCAACATGTGGAAGAACAACATGGTGGAACAGATGCACACCGACATCATCA
GCCTGTGGGACCAGAGCCTGAAGCCCTGCGTGAAGCTGACCCCTCTGTGCGTGACCCTGAACTGCACCAA
CGTGAACGTGACCAACACCACCAACAACACCGAGGAAAAGGGCGAGATCAAGAACTGCAGCTTCAACATC
ACCACCGAGCTGCGGGACAAGAAAAAGAAGGTGTACGCCCTGTTCTACCGGCTGGACGTGGTGCCCATCG
ACGATAACAACAACAACTCCAGCAATTACCGGCTGATCAACTGCAACACCAGCGCCATCACCCAGGCCTG
CCCCAAGGTGTCCTTCGAGCCCATCCCCATCCACTACTGTGCCCCTGCCGGCTTCGCCATCCTGAAGTGC
AACGACAAGAAGTTCAACGGCACCGGCCCCTGCAAGAACGTGTCCACCGTGCAGTGTACCCACGGCATCA
AGCCCGTGGTGTCCACCCAGCTGCTGCTGAATGGCAGCCTGGCCGAGGAAGAGATCATCATCAGAAGCGA
GAACATCACAAACAACGCCAAGACCATCATCGTGCAGCTGAACGAGAGCGTGGAAATCAATTGCACCCGG
CCCAACAACAATACCAGAAAGAGCATCCGGATCGGCCCTGGCCAGTGGTTTTACGCCACCGGCGATATCA
TCGGCGACATCAGACAGGCCCACTGCAACATCTCCGGCACCAAGTGGAACAAGACCCTGCAACAGGTCGT
GAAGAAGCTGAGAGAGCACTTCAACAACAAGACAATCATCTTCAACCCCAGCTCTGGCGGCGACCTGGAA
ATCACCACCCACAGCTTCAATTGTGGCGGCGAGTTCTTCTACTGCAATACCTCCGGCCTGTTCAACAGCA
CCTGGATCGGCAATGGCACCAAGAACAACAACAACACCAACGACACCATCACCCTGCCCTGCAGAATCAA
GCAGATCATCAATATGTGGCAGCGCGTGGGCCAGCCTATGTACGCCCCTCCTATTCAGGGCAAGATCAGA
TGCGTGTCCAATATCACCGGCCTGCTGCTGACCAGGGACGGCGGAAACAACAACACAAATGAGACAGAGA
CATTCAGACCCGGCGGAGGCGACATGAGAGACAACTGGCGGAGCGAGCTGTACAAGTACAAGGTCGTGAA
AATCGAGCCCCTGGGCGTGGCCCCCACCCGGTGCAAGAGAAGAGTGGTGGAAGGCGGCGGAGGATCTGGC
GGAGGGGGATCTGCTGTGGGAATCGGCGCTGTGTTCCTGGGCTTTCTGGGAGCCGCCGGAAGCACAATGG
GCGCTGCCAGCATGACCCTGACCGTGCAGGCCAGAAATCTGCTGTCTGGCGGCAGCGGCTCTGGCTCTGG
ATCTACAGTGTGGGGGATCAAGCAGCTGCAGGCTAGAGTGCTGGCTGTGGAAAGATACCTGCGGGACCAG
CAGCTGCTGGGCATCTGGGGCTGTAGCGGCAAGCTGATCTGCTGCACCAATGTGCCCTGGAACAGCTCCT
GGTCCAACAAGAGCCAGGACGAGATCTGGGACAACATGACCTGGATGGAATGGGACAAAGAGATTAACAA
CTACACAGATATCATCTACAGCCTGATCGAGGAAAGCCAGAACCAGCAGGAAAAGAACGAGCAGGACCTG
CTGGCCCTGGACAAGTGGGCCTCCCTGTGGAATTGGTTCGACATCACCAATTGGCTGTGGTACATCAAGA
TCTTCATCATGATCGTGGGCGGCCTGATCGGCCTGCGGATCGTGTTTGCCGTGCTGAGCATCGTGAACAG
AGTGCGGCAGGGCATCAGCCCCCTGAGCTTCCAGACCCTGATCCCCAACCCCAGAGGCCCCGATAGACCC
GAGGGCATTGAAGAAGAGGGCGGCGAGCAGGATCGGGACAGATCCATCCGGCTCGTGAACTGATGAGCGG
CCGCTCGACGGTACCGAGCTCGGATCCACTAGTAACGGCCGCCAGTGTGCTGGAATTCGGCTTTGATAAT
CAACCTCTGGATTACAAAATTTGTGAAAGATTGACTGGTATTCTTAACTATGTTGCTCCTTTTACGCTAT
GTGGATACGCTGCTTTAATGCCTTTGTATCATGCTATTGCTTCCCGTATGGCTTTCATTTTCTCCTCCTT
GTATAAATCCTGGTTGCTGTCTCTTTATGAGGAGTTGTGGCCCGTTGTCAGGCAACGTGGCGTGGTGTGC
ACTGTGTTTGCTGACGCAACCCCCACTGGTTGGGGCATTGCCACCACCTGTCAGCTCCTTTCCGGGACTT
TCGCTTTCCCCCTCCCTATTGCCACGGCGGAACTCATCGCCGCCTGCCTTGCCCGCTGCTGGACAGGGGC
TCGGCTGTTGGGCACTGACAATTCCGTGGTGTTGTCGGGGAAGCTGACGTCCTTTCCATGGCTGCTCGCC
TGTGTTGCCACCTGGATTCTGCGCGGGACGTCCTTCTGCTACGTCCCTTCGGCCCTCAATCCAGCGGACC
TTCCTTCCCGCGGCCTGCTGCCGGCTCTGCGGCCTCTTCCGCGTCTTCGCCTTCGCCCTCAGACGAGTCG
GATCTCCCTTTGGGCCGCCTCCCCGCATCGGAGCCGAATTCTGCAGATATCCATCACACTGGCGGCCGCT
CGAGTTTTATAAAAGAAAAGGGGGGACTGGAAGGGATTTATTACAGTGCAAGAAGACATAGAATCTTAGA
CATGTACTTAGAAAAGGAAGAAGGCATCATACCAGATTGGCAGGATTACACCTCAGGACCAGGAATTAGA
TACCCAAAGACATTTGGCTGGCTATGGAAATTAGTCCCTGTAAATGTATCAGATGAGGCACAGGAGGATG
AGAGGCATTATTTAATGCAGCCAGCTCAAACTTCCAAGTGGGATGACCCTTGGGGAGAGGTTCTAGCGTG
GAAGTTTGATCCAACTCTAGCCTACACTTATGAGGCATATGCTAGATACCCAGAAGAGTTGGAAGCAAGT
CAGGCCTGTCAGAACTGCATTTCGCTCTGTATTCAGTCGCTCTGCGGAGAGGCTGGCAGATTGAGCCCTG
GGAGGTTCTCTCCAGCACTAGCAGGTAGAGCCTGGGTGTTCCCTGCTAGACTCTCACCAGCACTTGGCCA
GTGCTGGGCAGAGTGGCTCCACGCTTGCTTGCTTAAAGACCTCTTCAATAAAGCTGCCATTTTAGAAGTA
AGCCAGTGTGTGTTCCCATCTCTCCTAGTCGCCGCCTGGTCAACTCGGTACTCGGTAATAAGAAGACCCT
GGTCTGTTAGGACCCTTTCTGCTTTGAGAAACCGAAGCAGGAAAATCCCTAGCATGGTACCAGCTTTTGT
TCCCTTTAGTGAGGGTTAATTTCGAGCTTGGCGTAATCATGGTCATAGCTGTTTCCTGTGTGAAATTGTT
ATCCGCTCACAATTCCACACAACATACGAGCCGGAAGCATAAAGTGTAAAGCCTGGGGTGCCTAATGAGT
GAGCTAACTCACATTAATTGCGTTGCGCTCACTGCCCGCTTTCCAGTCGGGAAACCTGTCGTGCCAGCTG
CATTAATGAATCGGCCAACGCGCGGGGAGAGGCGGTTTGCGTATTGGGCGCTCTTCCGCTTCCTCGCTCA
CTGACTCGCTGCGCTCGGTCGTTCGGCTGCGGCGAGCGGTATCAGCTCACTCAAAGGCGGTAATACGGTT
ATCCACAGAATCAGGGGATAACGCAGGAAAGAACATGTGAGCAAAAGGCCAGCAAAAGGCCAGGAACCGT
AAAAAGGCCGCGTTGCTGGCGTTTTTCCATAGGCTCCGCCCCCCTGACGAGCATCACAAAAATCGACGCT
CAAGTCAGAGGTGGCGAAACCCGACAGGACTATAAAGATACCAGGCGTTTCCCCCTGGAAGCTCCCTCGT
GCGCTCTCCTGTTCCGACCCTGCCGCTTACCGGATACCTGTCCGCCTTTCTCCCTTCGGGAAGCGTGGCG
CTTTCTCATAGCTCACGCTGTAGGTATCTCAGTTCGGTGTAGGTCGTTCGCTCCAAGCTGGGCTGTGTGC
ACGAACCCCCCGTTCAGCCCGACCGCTGCGCCTTATCCGGTAACTATCGTCTTGAGTCCAACCCGGTAAG
ACACGACTTATCGCCACTGGCAGCAGCCACTGGTAACAGGATTAGCAGAGCGAGGTATGTAGGCGGTGCT
ACAGAGTTCTTGAAGTGGTGGCCTAACTACGGCTACACTAGAAGAACAGTATTTGGTATCTGCGCTCTGC
TGAAGCCAGTTACCTTCGGAAAAAGAGTTGGTAGCTCTTGATCCGGCAAACAAACCACCGCTGGTAGCGG
TGGTTTTTTTGTTTGCAAGCAGCAGATTACGCGCAGAAAAAAAGGATCTCAAGAAGATCCTTTGATCTTT
TCTACGGGGTCTGACGCTCAGTGGAACGAAAACTCACGTTAAGGGATTTTGGTCATGAGATTATCAAAAA
GGATCTTCACCTAGATCCTTTTAAATTAAAAATGAAGTTTTAAATCAATCTAAAGTATATATGAGTAAAC
TTGGTCTGACAGTTACCAATGCTTAATCAGTGAGGCACCTATCTCAGCGATCTGTCTATTTCGTTCATCC
ATAGTTGCCTGACTCCCCGTCGTGTAGATAACTACGATACGGGAGGGCTTACCATCTGGCCCCAGTGCTG
CAATGATACCGCGAGACCCACGCTCACCGGCTCCAGATTTATCAGCAATAAACCAGCCAGCCGGAAGGGC
CGAGCGCAGAAGTGGTCCTGCAACTTTATCCGCCTCCATCCAGTCTATTAATTGTTGCCGGGAAGCTAGA
GTAAGTAGTTCGCCAGTTAATAGTTTGCGCAACGTTGTTGCCATTGCTACAGGCATCGTGGTGTCACGCT
CGTCGTTTGGTATGGCTTCATTCAGCTCCGGTTCCCAACGATCAAGGCGAGTTACATGATCCCCCATGTT
GTGCAAAAAAGCGGTTAGCTCCTTCGGTCCTCCGATCGTTGTCAGAAGTAAGTTGGCCGCAGTGTTATCA
CTCATGGTTATGGCAGCACTGCATAATTCTCTTACTGTCATGCCATCCGTAAGATGCTTTTCTGTGACTG
GTGAGTACTCAACCAAGTCATTCTGAGAATAGTGTATGCGGCGACCGAGTTGCTCTTGCCCGGCGTCAAT
ACGGGATAATACCGCGCCACATAGCAGAACTTTAAAAGTGCTCATCATTGGAAAACGTTCTTCGGGGCGA
AAACTCTCAAGGATCTTACCGCTGTTGAGATCCAGTTCGATGTAACCCACTCGTGCACCCAACTGATCTT
CAGCATCTTTTACTTTCACCAGCGTTTCTGGGTGAGCAAAAACAGGAAGGCAAAATGCCGCAAAAAAGGG
AATAAGGGCGACACGGAAATGTTGAATACTCATACTCTTCCTTTTTCAATATTATTGAAGCATTTATCAG
GGTTATTGTCTCATGAGCGGATACATATTTGAATGTATTTAGAAAAATAAACAAATAGGGGTTCCGCGCA
CATTTCCCCGAAAAGTGCCACCTAAATTGTAAGCGTTAATATTTTGTTAAAATTCGCGTTAAATTTTTGT
TAAATCAGCTCATTTTTTAACCAATAGGCCGAAATCGGCAAAATCCCTTATAAATCAAAAGAATAGACCG
AGATAGGGT
[37 nt withheld, positions 6730-6766]
AAAGAACGTGGACTCCAACGTCAAAGG
[49 nt withheld, positions 6794-6842]
T
[91 nt withheld, positions 6844-6934]
G
[124 nt withheld, positions 6936-7059]
CCCATTCGCCATTCAGGCTGCGCAACTGTTGGGAAGGGCGATCGGTGCGGGCCTCTTCGCTATTACGCCA
GCTGGCGAAAGGGGGATGTGCTGCAAGGCGATTAAGTTGGGTAACGCCAGGGTTTTCCCAGTCACGACGT
TGTAAAACGACGGCCAGTGAATTGTAATACGACTCACTATAGGGCGAATTGGAGCTCCACCGCGGTGGCG
GCCGCTCTAGAATTCCATTGCATACGTTGTATCCATATCATAATATGTACATTTATATTGGCTCATGTCC
AACATTACCGCCATGTTGACATTGATTATTGACTAGTTATTAATAGTAATCAATTACGGGGTCATTAGTT
CATAGCCCATATATGGAGTTCCGCGTTACATAACTTACGGTAAATGGCCCGCCTGGCTGACCGCCCAACG
ACCCCCGCCCATTGACGTCAATAATGACGTATGTTCCCATAGTAACGCCAATAGGGACTTTCCATTGACG
TCAATGGGTGGAGTATTTACGGTAAACTGCCCACTTGGCAGTACATCAAGTGTATCATATGCCAAGTACG
CCCCCTATTGACGTCAATGACGGTAAATGGCCCGCCTGGCATTATGCCCAGTACATGACCTTATGGGACT
TTCCTACTTGGCAGTACATCTACGTATTAGTCATCGCTATTACCATGGTGATGCGGTTTTGGCAGTACAT
CAATGGGCGTGGATAGCGGTTTGACTCACGGGGATTTCCAAGTCTCCACCCCATTGACGTCAATGGGAGT
TTGTTTTGGCACCAAAATCAACGGGACTTTCCAAAATGTCGTAACAACTCCGCCCCATTGACGCAAATGG
GCGGTAGGCGTGTACGGTGGGAGGTCTATATAAGCAGAGCTCGTTTAGTGAACCGCAGTCGCTCTGCGGA
GAGGCTGGCAGATTGAGCCCTGGGAGGTTCTCTCCAGCACTAGCAGGTAGAGCCTGGGTGTTCCCTGCTA
GACTCTCACCAGCACTTGGCCAGTGCTGGGCAGAGTGGCTCCACGCTTGCTTGCTTAAAGACCTCTTCAA
TAAAGCTGCCATTTTAGAAGTAAGCCAGTGTGTGTTCCCATCTCTCCTAGTCGCCGCCTGGTCAACTCGG
TACTCGGTAATAAGAAGACCCTGGTCTGTTAGGACCCTTTCTGCTTTGAGAAACCGAAGCAGGAAAATCC
CTAGCAGATTGGCGCCCGAACAGGGACTTGAAGGAGAGTGAGAGACTCCTGAGTACGGCTGAGTGAAGGC
AGTAAGGGCGGCAGGAACCAACCACGACGGAGTGCTCCTATAAAGGCGCGGGTCGGTACCAGACGGCGTG
AGGAGCGGGAGAGGAGGAGGCCTCCGGTTGCAGGTAAGTGCAACACAAAAAAGAAATAGCTGTCTTGTTA
TCCAGGAAGGGATAATAAGATAGAGTGGGAGATGGGCGCGAGAAACTCCGTCTTGTCAGGGAAGAAAGCA
GATGAATTGAAAAAATTATTAATCGCATGAATTTTAAAAGAAGGGGAGGAATAGGGGATATGACTCCAGC
AGAAAGATTAATTAACATGATCACTACAGAACAAGAAATACAATTTCAACAATCAAAAAACTCAAAATTT
AAAAATTTTCGGGTCTATTACAGAGCTCACGCGTGATTGGAGTTGGGAGATTATAAATTAGTAGAGATCA
CTCCGATTGGCTTGGCCCCCACAGATGTGAAGAGGTACACTACTGGTGGCACCTCAAGAAATAAAAGAGG
GGTCTTTGTGCTAGGGTTCTTGGGTTTTCTCGCAACGGCAGGTTCTGCAATGGGCGCGGCGTCGTTGACG
CTGACCGCTCAGTCCCGGACTTTATTGGCTGGGATAGTGCAGCAACAGCAACAGCTGTTGGACGTGGTCA
AGAGACAACAAGAATTGTTGCGACTGACCGTCTGGGGAACAAAGAACCTCCAGACTAGGGTCACTGCCAT
CGAGAAGTACTTAAAGGACCAGGCGCAGCTAAATGCTTGGGGATGTGCGTTTAGACAAGTCTGCCACACT
ACTGTACCATGGCCAAATGCAAGTCTAACACCAGACTGGAACAATGATACTTGGCAAGAGTGGGAGCGAA
AGGTTGACTTCTTGGAGGAAAATATAACAGCCCTCCTAGAAGAGGCACAAATTCAACAAGAGAAGAACAT
GTATGAATTACAAAAGTTGAATAGCTGGGATGTGTTTGGCAATTGGTTTGACCTTGCTTCTTGGATAAAG
TATATACAATATGGAATTTATGTAGTTGTAGGAGTAATACTGTTAAGAATAGTGATCTATATAGTAC
Features (pLannotate 1.2.2; 21 found; start..end, strand, type, name):
    170..473     +  enhancer       CMV enhancer: human cytomegalovirus immediate early enhancer
    474..677     +  promoter       CMV promoter: human cytomegalovirus (CMV) immediate early promoter
    880..3000    +  CDS            env (fragment): ENV_HV1Y2 - Experimental evidence at protein level: Swiss-Prot protein existence level 1. [Transmembrane protein gp41]: Acts as a class I viral fusion protein. Under the current model, the protein has at least 3 conformational states: pre-fusion native state, pre-hairpin intermediate state, and post-fusion hairpin state. During fusion of viral and target intracellular membranes, the coiled coil regions (heptad repeats) assume a trimer-of-hairpins structure, positioning the fusion peptide in close proximity to the C-terminal region of the ectodomain. The formation of this structure appears to d
   3078..3666    +  misc_feature   WPRE: woodchuck hepatitis virus posttranscriptional regulatory element
   3629..4048    +  CDS            nef (fragment): NEF_HV2ST - Experimental evidence at protein level: Swiss-Prot protein existence level 1. Extracellular Nef protein targets CD4(+) T-lymphocytes for apoptosis by interacting with CXCR4 surface receptors. From Human immunodeficiency virus type 2 subtype A (isolate ST) (HIV-2).
   4413..4431    -  promoter       T3 promoter: promoter for bacteriophage T3 RNA polymerase
   4476..4492    -  protein_bind   lac operator: The lac repressor binds to the lac operator to inhibit transcription in E. coli. This inhibition can be relieved by adding lactose or isopropyl-β-D-thiogalactopyranoside (IPTG). lac repressor encoded by lacI
   4500..4530    -  promoter       lac promoter: promoter for the E. coli lac operon
   4545..4566    -  protein_bind   CAP binding site: CAP binding activates transcription in the presence of cAMP. E. coli catabolite activator protein
   4579..4671    -  CDS            lacI (fragment): lac repressor; lacI; The lac repressor binds to the lac operator to inhibit transcription in E. coli. This inhibition can be relieved by adding lactose or isopropyl-β-D-thiogalactopyranoside (IPTG).
   4854..5442    -  rep_origin     ori: high-copy-number ColE1/pMB1/pBR322/pUC origin of replication
   5613..6473    -  CDS            AmpR: β-lactamase; bla; confers resistance to ampicillin, carbenicillin, and related antibiotics
   6474..6578    -  promoter       AmpR promoter: bla
   6631..7059    -  rep_origin     f1 ori (sequence partly withheld): f1 bacteriophage origin of replication; arrow indicates direction of (+) strand synthesis
   7064..7221    -  CDS            lacZα (fragment): LacZα fragment of β-galactosidase; lacZ fragment
   7224..7242    +  promoter       T7 promoter: promoter for bacteriophage T7 RNA polymerase
   7251..7281    +  misc_feature   MCS (fragment): pBluescript multiple cloning site
   7357..7736    +  enhancer       CMV enhancer: human cytomegalovirus immediate early enhancer
   7737..7940    +  promoter       CMV promoter: human cytomegalovirus (CMV) immediate early promoter
   8514..8693    +  CDS            gag-pol (fragment): POL_SIVMK - Experimental evidence at protein level: Swiss-Prot protein existence level 1. Integrase catalyzes viral DNA integration into the host chromosome, by performing a series of DNA cutting and joining reactions. This enzyme activity takes place after virion entry into a cell and reverse transcription of the RNA genome in dsDNA. The first step in the integration process is 3' processing. This step requires a complex comprising the viral genome, matrix protein, Vpr and integrase. This complex is called the pre-integration complex (PIC). The integrase protein removes 2 nucleotides from eac
   8706..140     +  CDS            env (fragment) (across the origin): ENV_SIVM2 - Experimental evidence at protein level: Swiss-Prot protein existence level 1. The gp120-gp41 heterodimer allows rapid transcytosis of the virus through CD4 negative cells such as simple epithelial monolayers of the intestinal, rectal and endocervical epithelial barriers. Both gp120 and gp41 specifically recognize glycosphingolipids galactosyl- ceramide (GalCer) or 3' sulfo-galactosyl-ceramide (GalS) present in the lipid rafts structures of epithelial cells. Binding to these alternative receptors allows the rapid transcytosis of the virus through the epithelial cells. This transcyto
