[The description below was written by a language model from this plasmid's Addgene catalogue record and pLannotate feature annotations shown in this document.]
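Description:
pGAE-UFO.750 is a lentiviral transfer vector carrying an HIV-1 envelope antigen designated UFO.750. The catalogue lists pcDNA3.1 as the backbone, but the annotated bacterial portion looks more like a pBluescript-type phagemid: a high-copy ColE1/pUC origin, an ampicillin resistance gene with its own promoter, an f1 origin, lacZα and lac regulatory remnants, and flanking T3 and T7 promoters around a fragment of the pBluescript polylinker. The record does not explain this discrepancy. The plasmid is selected with ampicillin and maintained in a recombination-deficient strain, which is typical for constructs with repeated viral sequences.

The feature table shows two CMV enhancer/promoter units. One lies upstream of the viral region that contains fragments matching SIV gag-pol (integrase region) and SIV env, so it probably drives transcription of the packageable vector genome. These SIV-like fragments may correspond to cis-acting elements such as a central polypurine tract and Rev-response element, although no such elements, LTRs or packaging signal are explicitly annotated. The second CMV promoter sits internally and drives the roughly 2.2 kb HIV-1 env insert, annotated as an env fragment. A WPRE follows to enhance transcript stability and expression, and a short downstream stretch matching HIV-2/SIV-type nef probably reflects residual sequence adjoining the 3′ end of the viral genome.

The stated purpose is lentiviral delivery and expression of the HIV envelope UFO.750. The viral elements appear to be SIV-derived rather than HIV-1-derived. The record gives no detail on the mutations that define the UFO.750 design, the required packaging plasmids or the intended experimental setting.
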