Addgene plasmid #183472: pGAE-UFO.750
Purpose: Lentiviral vector expressing HIV Envelope UFO.750
Depositing lab: Andrea Cara. Depositing organization: Istituto Superiore di Sanita.
Backbone
  Vector backbone: pcDNA3.1
  Vector type: Lentiviral
Growth in bacteria
  Bacterial resistance: Ampicillin, 100 μg/mL
  Growth temperature: 30°C
  Growth strain: NEB Stable
  Copy number: High Copy
Gene/Insert
  Gene/Insert name: HIV Envelope
  Species: Human Immunodeficiency Virus Type 1
  Insert size (bp): 2183
  Promoter: CMV
  Cloning method: Restriction Enzyme; 5′ cloning site BglII (destroyed during cloning); 3′ cloning site SalI (destroyed during cloning)
  Sequencing primers: 5′ atggacagagccaaactcctcc; 3′ tca tca gtt cac gag ccg gat
Terms and licenses: Academic/Nonprofit Terms; Industry Terms: Not Available to Industry
How to cite: pGAE-UFO.750 was a gift from Andrea Cara (Addgene plasmid # 183472 ; http://n2t.net/addgene:183472 ; RRID:Addgene_183472)
